Addgene plasmid #225338: USP7 shRNA-TRE
Purpose: shRNAmir backbone under tet-operator for RNA interference, with YFP
Depositing lab: Huda Zoghbi. Depositing organization: Baylor College of Medicine. Publication: Evolutionarily conserved regulators of tau identify targets for new therapies. Kim J, de Haro M, Al-Ramahi I, Garaicoechea LL, Jeong HH, Sonn JY, Tadros B, Liu Z, Botas J, Zoghbi HY. Neuron. 2023 Mar 15;111(6):824-838.e7. doi: 10.1016/j.neuron.2022.12.012. Epub 2023 Jan 6. PubMed 36610398.
Backbone
  Vector backbone: pAAV-TRE-miR-E
  Vector type: Mammalian Expression, AAV, RNAi
Growth in bacteria
  Bacterial resistance: Ampicillin, 100 μg/mL
  Growth temperature: 37°C
  Growth strain: NEB Stable
  Copy number: High Copy
Gene/Insert
  Gene/Insert name: USP7 shRNA
  gRNA/shRNA sequence: TAACATTACATCATGATCTTTA
  Species: M. musculus (mouse)
  Entrez Gene: Usp7 (a.k.a. 2210010O09Rik, Hausp)
  Promoter: TRE (tetracycline-responsive element)
  Cloning method: Gibson Cloning
Terms and licenses: Academic/Nonprofit Terms; Industry Terms: Not Available to Industry
How to cite: USP7 shRNA-TRE was a gift from Huda Zoghbi (Addgene plasmid # 225338 ; http://n2t.net/addgene:225338 ; RRID:Addgene_225338)
