[The description below was written by a language model from this plasmid's Addgene catalogue record and pLannotate feature annotations shown in this document.]
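Description:
USP7 shRNA-TRE is an AAV transfer plasmid for tetracycline-regulated RNA interference against mouse Usp7 (also known as Hausp), built by Gibson cloning into the pAAV-TRE-miR-E backbone. It is propagated in E. coli as a high-copy plasmid using a ColE1/pUC-type origin and selected with ampicillin through the β-lactamase gene. The recorded growth strain is a recombination-deficient host of the kind commonly chosen to keep ITR repeats intact. The backbone also carries annotated remnants of older cloning vectors (fragments of rop, bom, TcR and lacI, an SP6 promoter and an SV40 promoter lying outside the ITRs). These appear to be leftover sequences with no role in the payload.

The expression cassette sits between AAV2 inverted terminal repeats, which are annotated only as fragments, and which direct replication and packaging of the intervening DNA into AAV particles. Within it, a third-generation Tet-responsive TRE3G promoter drives a single transcript encoding EYFP, followed by microRNA-embedded shRNA sequence in a miR-30a-derived (miR-E) scaffold and terminated by the bovine growth hormone polyadenylation signal. Two separate 3' miR-30a flank annotations are detected, which suggests two miR scaffold units in tandem, although the record lists only one shRNA sequence and does not explain this arrangement. Because the hairpin lies in the 3' region of the YFP transcript, fluorescence marks cells in which the shRNA is being expressed. Transcription depends on a Tet transactivator, which must be supplied separately because none is encoded here. The construct is suited to inducible, reporter-marked knockdown of Usp7 in mammalian cells or tissues, and the associated study concerned regulators of tau.
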