Features (pLannotate 1.2.2; 18 found; start..end, strand, type, name):
    171..1031    -  CDS            AmpR: β-lactamase; bla; confers resistance to ampicillin, carbenicillin, and related antibiotics
   1032..1136    -  promoter       AmpR promoter: bla
   1231..1266    +  CDS            rop (fragment): Rop protein, which maintains plasmids at low copy number; rop
   1368..1416    +  misc_feature   bom (fragment): basis of mobility region from pBR322
   1417..1696    -  CDS            TcR (fragment): tetracycline efflux protein; tet; confers resistance to tetracycline
   1924..1942    +  promoter       SP6 promoter: promoter for bacteriophage SP6 RNA polymerase
   1961..2092    -  repeat_region  AAV2 ITR (fragment): inverted terminal repeat of adeno-associated virus serotype 2 inverted
   2149..2526    +  promoter       TRE3G promoter: 3rd-generation Tet-responsive promoter that can be activated by binding of Tet-On® 3G
   2539..3258    +  CDS            EYFP: enhanced YFP mammalian codon-optimized
   3486..3612    +  ncRNA          3' miR-30a: sequence downstream of the 71-nt precursor of the human miR-30a microRNA (Zeng et al., 2002) miRNA
   3822..3948    +  ncRNA          3' miR-30a: sequence downstream of the 71-nt precursor of the human miR-30a microRNA (Zeng et al., 2002) miRNA
   3987..4211    +  polyA_signal   bGH poly(A) signal: bovine growth hormone polyadenylation signal
   4215..4236    +  promoter       SV40 promoter (fragment): SV40 enhancer and early promoter
   4297..4388    +  repeat_region  AAV2 ITR (fragment): inverted terminal repeat of adeno-associated virus serotype 2 inverted
   4388..4417    -  repeat_region  AAV2 ITR (fragment): inverted terminal repeat of adeno-associated virus serotype 2 inverted
   4421..4750    -  promoter       SV40 promoter: SV40 enhancer and early promoter
   4757..4813    -  CDS            lacI (fragment): lac repressor; lacI; The lac repressor binds to the lac operator to inhibit transcription in E. coli. This inhibition can be relieved by adding lactose or isopropyl-β-D-thiogalactopyranoside (IPTG).
   4996..5584    -  rep_origin     ori: high-copy-number ColE1/pMB1/pBR322/pUC origin of replication
>Addgene plasmid #225338 | USP7 shRNA-TRE | addgene full sequence | sequence record 444158 | Addgene NGS Result
GAAGATCCTTTGATCTTTTCTACGGGGTCTGACGCTCAGTGGAACGAAAACTCACGTTAAGGGATTTTGG
TCATGAGATTATCAAAAAGGATCTTCACCTAGATCCTTTTAAATTAAAAATGAAGTTTTAAATCAATCTA
AAGTATATATGAGTAAACTTGGTCTGACAGTTACCAATGCTTAATCAGTGAGGCACCTATCTCAGCGATC
TGTCTATTTCGTTCATCCATAGTTGCCTGACTCCCCGTCGTGTAGATAACTACGATACGGGAGGGCTTAC
CATCTGGCCCCAGTGCTGCAATGATACCGCGAGACCCACGCTCACCGGCTCCAGATTTATCAGCAATAAA
CCAGCCAGCCGGAAGGGCCGAGCGCAGAAGTGGTCCTGCAACTTTATCCGCCTCCATCCAGTCTATTAAT
TGTTGCCGGGAAGCTAGAGTAAGTAGTTCGCCAGTTAATAGTTTGCGCAACGTTGTTGCCATTGCTACAG
GCATCGTGGTGTCACGCTCGTCGTTTGGTATGGCTTCATTCAGCTCCGGTTCCCAACGATCAAGGCGAGT
TACATGATCCCCCATGTTGTGCAAAAAAGCGGTTAGCTCCTTCGGTCCTCCGATCGTTGTCAGAAGTAAG
TTGGCCGCAGTGTTATCACTCATGGTTATGGCAGCACTGCATAATTCTCTTACTGTCATGCCATCCGTAA
GATGCTTTTCTGTGACTGGTGAGTACTCAACCAAGTCATTCTGAGAATAGTGTATGCGGCGACCGAGTTG
CTCTTGCCCGGCGTCAATACGGGATAATACCGCGCCACATAGCAGAACTTTAAAAGTGCTCATCATTGGA
AAACGTTCTTCGGGGCGAAAACTCTCAAGGATCTTACCGCTGTTGAGATCCAGTTCGATGTAACCCACTC
GTGCACCCAACTGATCTTCAGCATCTTTTACTTTCACCAGCGTTTCTGGGTGAGCAAAAACAGGAAGGCA
AAATGCCGCAAAAAAGGGAATAAGGGCGACACGGAAATGTTGAATACTCATACTCTTCCTTTTTCAATAT
TATTGAAGCATTTATCAGGGTTATTGTCTCATGAGCGGATACATATTTGAATGTATTTAGAAAAATAAAC
AAATAGGGGTTCCGCGCACATTTCCCCGAAAAGTGCCACCTGACGTCTAAGAAACCATTATTATCATGAC
ATTAACCTATAAAAATAGGCGTATCACGAGGCCCTTTCGTCTCGCGCGTTTCGGTGATGACGGTGAAAAC
CTCTGACACATGCAGCTCCCGGAGACGGTCACAGCTTGTCTGTAAGCGGATGCCGGGAGCAGACAAGCCC
GTCAGGGCGCGTCAGCGGGTGTTGGCGGGTGTCGGGGCTGGCTTAACTATGCGGCATCAGAGCAGATTGT
ACTGAGAGTGCACCATTCGACGCTCTCCCTTATGCGACTCCTGCATTAGGAAGCAGCCCAGTAGTAGGTT
GAGGCCGTTGAGCACCGCCGCCGCAAGGAATGGTGCATGCAAGGAGATGGCGCCCAACAGTCCCCCGGCC
ACGGGGCCTGCCACCATACCCACGCCGAAACAAGCGCTCATGAGCCCGAAGTGGCGAGCCCGATCTTCCC
CATCGGTGATGTCGGCGATATAGGCGCCAGCAACCGCACCTGTGGCGCCGGTGATGCCGGCCACGATGCG
TCCGGCGTAGAGGATCTGGCTAGCGATGACCCTGCTGATTGGTTCGCTGACCATTTCCGGGTGCGGGACG
GCGTTACCAGAAACTCAGAAGGTTCGTCCAACCAAACCGACTCTGACGGCAGTTTACGAGAGAGATGATA
GGGTCTGCTTCAGTAAGCCAGATGCTACACAATTAGGCTTGTACATATTGTCGTTAGAACGCGGCTACAA
TTAATACATAACCTTATGTATCATACACATACGATTTAGGTGACACTATAGAATACACGGAATTAATTCT
AGCTGCGCGCTCGCTCGCTCACTGAGGCCGCCCGGGCAAAGCCCGGGCGTCGGGCGACCTTTGGTCGCCC
GGCCTCAGTGAGCGAGCGAGCGCGCAGAGAGGGAGTGGCCAACTCCATCACTAGGGGTTCCTTGTAGTTA
ATGATTAACCCGCCATGCTACTTATCTACGTAGCCATGCTCTAGCGTCGAGTTTACTCCCTATCAGTGAT
AGAGAACGTATGAAGAGTTTACTCCCTATCAGTGATAGAGAACGTATGCAGACTTTACTCCCTATCAGTG
ATAGAGAACGTATAAGGAGTTTACTCCCTATCAGTGATAGAGAACGTATGACCAGTTTACTCCCTATCAG
TGATAGAGAACGTATCTACAGTTTACTCCCTATCAGTGATAGAGAACGTATATCCAGTTTACTCCCTATC
AGTGATAGAGAACGTATAAGCTTTAGGCGTGTACGGTGGGCGCCTATAAAAGCAGAGCTCGTTTAGTGAA
CCGTCAGATCGCCTGGAGCAATTCCACAACACTTTTGTCTTATACCAACTTTCCGTACCACTTCCTACCC
TCGTAACCGGTCGCCACCATGGTGAGCAAGGGCGAGGAGCTGTTCACCGGGGTGGTGCCCATCCTGGTCG
AGCTGGACGGCGACGTAAACGGCCACAAGTTCAGCGTGTCCGGCGAGGGCGAGGGCGATGCCACCTACGG
CAAGCTGACCCTGAAGTTCATCTGCACCACCGGCAAGCTGCCCGTGCCCTGGCCCACCCTCGTGACCACC
TTCGGCTACGGCCTGCAGTGCTTCGCCCGCTACCCCGACCACATGAAGCAGCACGACTTCTTCAAGTCCG
CCATGCCCGAAGGCTACGTCCAGGAGCGCACCATCTTCTTCAAGGACGACGGCAACTACAAGACCCGCGC
CGAGGTGAAGTTCGAGGGCGACACCCTGGTGAACCGCATCGAGCTGAAGGGCATCGACTTCAAGGAGGAC
GGCAACATCCTGGGGCACAAGCTGGAGTACAACTACAACAGCCACAACGTCTATATCATGGCCGACAAGC
AGAAGAACGGCATCAAGGTGAACTTCAAGATCCGCCACAACATCGAGGACGGCAGCGTGCAGCTCGCCGA
CCACTACCAGCAGAACACCCCCATCGGCGACGGCCCCGTGCTGCTGCCCGACAACCACTACCTGAGCTAC
CAGTCCGCCCTGAGCAAAGACCCCAACGAGAAGCGCGATCACATGGTCCTGCTGGAGTTCGTGACCGCCG
CCGGGATCACTCTCGGCATGGACGAGCTGTACAAGTAAAGCGGCCGCCTCGACTAGGGATAACAGGGTAA
TTGTTTGAATGAGGCTTCAGTACTTTACAGAATCGTTGCCTGCACATCTTGGAAACACTTGCTGGGATTA
CTTCGACTTCTTAACCCAACAGAAGGCTCGAGAAGGTATATTGCTGTTGACAGTGAGCGATGACATCATA
GTGTTTCAGAATAGTGAAGCCACAGATGTATTCTGAAACACTATGATGTCACTGCCTACTGCCTCGGACT
TCAAGGGGCTAGAATTCGAGCAATTATCTTGTTTACTAAAACTGAATACCTTGCTATCTCTTTGATACAT
TTTTACAAAGCTGAATTAAAATGGTATAAATTAAATCACTTTTTTCAATTGACGCGTTGTTTGAATGAGG
CTTCAGTACTTTACAGAATCGTTGCCTGCACATCTTGGAAACACTTGCTGGGATTACTTCGACTTCTTAA
CCCAACAGAAGGGATATCAAGGTATATTGCTGTTGACAGTGAGCGCAAAGATCATGATGTAATGTTATAG
TGAAGCCACAGATGTATAACATTACATCATGATCTTTATGCCTACTGCCTCGGACTTCAAGGGGCTAGAT
ATCGAGCAATTATCTTGTTTACTAAAACTGAATACCTTGCTATCTCTTTGATACATTTTTACAAAGCTGA
ATTAAAATGGTATAAATTAAATCACTTTAGATCTATGGATACCGTCGACTCGCTGATCAGCCTCGACTGT
GCCTTCTAGTTGCCAGCCATCTGTTGTTTGCCCCTCCCCCGTGCCTTCCTTGACCCTGGAAGGTGCCACT
CCCACTGTCCTTTCCTAATAAAATGAGGAAATTGCATCGCATTGTCTGAGTAGGTGTCATTCTATTCTGG
GGGGTGGGGTGGGGCAGGACAGCAAGGGGGAGGATTGGGAAGACAATAGCAGGCATGCTGGGGATGCGGT
GGGCTCTATGGCTTCTGAGGCGGAAAGAACCAGCTGGGGCTCGACTAGAGCATGGCTACGTAGATAAGTA
GCATGGCGGGTTAATCATTAACTACAAGGAACCCCTAGTGATGGAGTTGGCCACTCCCTCTCTGCGCGCT
CGCTCGCTCACTGAGGCCGGGCGACCAAAGGTCGCCCGACGCCCGGGCGGCCTCAGTGAGCGAGCGAGCG
CGCAGAGCTTTTTGCAAAAGCCTAGGCCTCCAAAAAAGCCTCCTCACTACTTCTGGAATAGCTCAGAGGC
CGAGGCGGCCTCGGCCTCTGCATAAATAAAAAAAATTAGTCAGCCATGGGGCGGAGAATGGGCGGAACTG
GGCGGAGTTAGGGGCGGGATGGGCGGAGTTAGGGGCGGGACTATGGTTGCTGACTAATTGAGATGCATGC
TTTGCATACTTCTGCCTGCTGGGGAGCCTGGGGACTTTCCACACCTGGTTGCTGACTAATTGAGATGCAT
GCTTTGCATACTTCTGCCTGCTGGGGAGCCTGGGGACTTTCCACACCCTAACTGACACACATTCCACAGC
TGCATTAATGAATCGGCCAACGCGCGGGGAGAGGCGGTTTGCGTATTGGGCGCTCTTCCGCTTCCTCGCT
CACTGACTCGCTGCGCTCGGTCGTTCGGCTGCGGCGAGCGGTATCAGCTCACTCAAAGGCGGTAATACGG
TTATCCACAGAATCAGGGGATAACGCAGGAAAGAACATGTGAGCAAAAGGCCAGCAAAAGGCCAGGAACC
GTAAAAAGGCCGCGTTGCTGGCGTTTTTCCATAGGCTCCGCCCCCCTGACGAGCATCACAAAAATCGACG
CTCAAGTCAGAGGTGGCGAAACCCGACAGGACTATAAAGATACCAGGCGTTTCCCCCTGGAAGCTCCCTC
GTGCGCTCTCCTGTTCCGACCCTGCCGCTTACCGGATACCTGTCCGCCTTTCTCCCTTCGGGAAGCGTGG
CGCTTTCTCATAGCTCACGCTGTAGGTATCTCAGTTCGGTGTAGGTCGTTCGCTCCAAGCTGGGCTGTGT
GCACGAACCCCCCGTTCAGCCCGACCGCTGCGCCTTATCCGGTAACTATCGTCTTGAGTCCAACCCGGTA
AGACACGACTTATCGCCACTGGCAGCAGCCACTGGTAACAGGATTAGCAGAGCGAGGTATGTAGGCGGTG
CTACAGAGTTCTTGAAGTGGTGGCCTAACTACGGCTACACTAGAAGAACAGTATTTGGTATCTGCGCTCT
GCTGAAGCCAGTTACCTTCGGAAAAAGAGTTGGTAGCTCTTGATCCGGCAAACAAACCACCGCTGGTAGC
GGTGGTTTTTTTGTTTGCAAGCAGCAGATTACGCGCAGAAAAAAAGGATCTCAA
